>Addgene plasmid #55751 | pCS4 | depositor full sequence | sequence record 86408 | pCS4 sequence 4075 bps
TTCAAATATGTATCCGCTCATGAGACAATAACCCTGATAAATGCTTCAATAATATTGAAAAAGGAAGAGT
ATGAGTATTCAACATTTCCGTGTCGCCCTTATTCCCTTTTTTGCGGCATTTTGCCTTCCTGTTTTTGCTC
ACCCAGAAACGCTGGTGAAAGTAAAAGATGCTGAAGATCAGTTGGGTGCACGAGTGGGTTACATCGAACT
GGATCTCAACAGCGGTAAGATCCTTGAGAGTTTTCGCCCCGAAGAACGTTTTCCAATGATGAGCACTTTT
AAAGTTCTGCTATGTGGCGCGGTATTATCCCGTTTGACGCCGGGCAAGAGCAACTCGGTCGCCGCATACA
CTATTCTCAGAATGACTTGGTTGAGTACTCACCAGTCACAGAAAAGCATCTTACGGATGGCATGACAGTA
AGAGAATTATGCAGTGCTGCCATAACCATGAGTGATAACACTGCGGCCAACTTACTTCTGACAACGATCG
GAGGACCGAAGGAGCTAACCGCTTTTTTGCACAACATGGGGGATCATGTAACTCGCCTTGATCGTTGGGA
ACCGGAGCTGAATGAAGCCATACCAAACGACGAGCGTGACACCACGATGCCTGCAGCAATGGCAACAACG
TTGCGCAAACTATTAACTGGCGAACTACTTACTCTAGCTTCCCGGCAACAATTAATAGACTGGATGGAGG
CGGATAAAGTTGCAGGACCACTTCTGCGCTCGGCCCTTCCGGCTGGCTGGTTTATTGCTGATAAATCTGG
AGCCGGTGAGCGTGGGTCTCGCGGTATCATTGCAGCACTGGGGCCAGATGGTAAGCCCTCCCGTATCGTA
GTTATCTACACGACGGGGAGTCAGGCAACTATGGATGAACGAAATAGACAGATCGCTGAGATAGGTGCCT
CACTGATTAAGCATTGGTAACTGTCAGACCAAGTTTACTCATATATACTTTAGATTGATTTAAAACTTCA
TTTTTAATTTAAAAGGATCTAGGTGAAGATCCTTTTTGATAATCTCATGACCAAAATCCCTTAACGTGAG
TTTTCGTTCCACTGAGCGTCAGACCCCTTAATAAGATGATCTTCTTGAGATCGTTTTGGTCTGCGCGTAA
TCTCTTGCTCTGAAAACGAAAAAACCGCCTTGCAGGGCGGTTTTTCGAAGGTTCTCTGAGCTACCAACTC
TTTGAACCGAGGTAACTGGCTTGGAGGAGCGCAGTCACCAAAACTTGTCCTTTCAGTTTAGCCTTAACCG
GCGCATGACTTCAAGACTAACTCCTCTAAATCAATTACCAGTGGCTGCTGCCAGTGGTGCTTTTGCATGT
CTTTCCGGGTTGGACTCAAGACGATAGTTACCGGATAAGGCGCAGCGGTCGGACTGAACGGGGGGTTCGT
GCATACAGTCCAGCTTGGAGCGAACTGCCTACCCGGAACTGAGTGTCAGGCGTGGAATGAGACAAACGCG
GCCATAACAGCGGAATGACACCGGTAAACCGAAAGGCAGGAACAGGAGAGCGCACGAGGGAGCCGCCAGG
GGGAAACGCCTGGTATCTTTATAGTCCTGTCGGGTTTCGCCACCACTGATTTGAGCGTCAGATTTCGTGA
TGCTTGTCAGGGGGGCGGAGCCTATGGAAAAACGGCTTTGCCGCGGCCCTCTCACTTCCCTGTTAAGTAT
CTTCCTGGCATCTTCCAGGAAATCTCCGCCCCGTTCGTAAGCCATTTCCGCTCGCCGCAGTCGAACGACC
GAGCGTAGCGAGTCAGTGAGCGAGGAAGCGGAATATATCCTGTCGGATATAGTTCCTCCTTTCAGCAAAA
AACCCCTCAAGACCCGTTTAGAGGCCCCAAGGGGTTATGCTAGTTATTGCTCAGCGGTGGCAGCAGCCAA
CTCAGCTTCCTTTCGGGCTTTGTTAGCAGCCGGATCTCAGTGGTGGTGGTGGTGGTGCTCGAGTGCGGCC
GCAAGCTTGTCGACGGAGCTCGAATTCGGATCCTTACTGAGCCAGTTCTTTCTTCAGTGCCTGCAGTTCC
CACTTCAGCTGAGCCAGCTCTTTCTTGTTTGCCTGCAGCTCTTTCTTAAGCTGAGCGCCAGAGCCACCAG
GTTCATTCAGGGCACCGGACAGGTCGGTCTTGACAAAAAGAACCGGGCGCCCCTGCGCTGACAGCCGGAA
CACGGCGGCATCAGAGCAGCCGATTGTCTGTTGTGCCCAGTCATAGCCGAATAGCCTCTCCACCCAAGCG
GCCGGAGAACCTGCGTGCAATCCATCTTGTTCAACCATGGTATATCTCCTTCTTAAAGTTAAACAAAATT
ATTTCTAGAGGGGAATTGTTATCCGCTCACAATTCCCCTATAGTGAGTCGTATTAATTTCGCGGGATCGA
GATCTCGATCCTCTACGCCGGACGCATCGTGGCCGGCATCACCGGCGCCACAGGTGCGGTTGCTGGCGCC
TATATCGCCGACATCACCGATGGGGAAGATCGGGCTCGCCACTTCGGGCTCATGAGCGCTTGTTTCGGCG
TGGGTATGGTGGCAGGCCCCGTGGCCGGGGGACTGTTGGGCGCCATCTCCTTGCATGCACCATTCCTTGC
GGCGGCGGTGCTCAACGGCCTCAACCTACTACTGGGCTGCTTCCTAATGCAGGAGTCGCATAAGGGAGAG
CGTCGAGATCCCGGACACCATCGAATGGCGCAAAACCTTTCGCGGTATGGCATGATAGCGCCCGGAAGAG
AGTCAATTCAGGGTGGTGAATGTGAAACCAGTAACGTTATACGATGTCGCAGAGTATGCCGGTGTCTCTT
ATCAGACCGTTTCCCGCGTGGTGAACCAGGCCAGCCACGTTTCTGCGAAAACGCGGGAAAAAGTGGAAGC
GGCGATGGCGGAGCTGAATTACATTCCCAACCGCGTGGCACAACAACTGGCGGGCAAACAGTCGTTGCTG
ATTGGCGTTGCCACCTCCAGTCTGGCCCTGCACGCGCCGTCGCAAATTGTCGCGGCGATTAAATCTCGCG
CCGATCAACTGGGTGCCAGCGTGGTGGTGTCGATGGTAGAACGAAGCGGCGTCGAAGCCTGTAAAGCGGC
GGTGCACAATCTTCTCGCGCAACGCGTCAGTGGGCTGATCATTAACTATCCGCTGGATGACCAGGATGCC
ATTGCTGTGGAAGCTGCCTGCACTAATGTTCCGGCGTTATTTCTTGATGTCTCTGACCAGACACCCATCA
ACAGTATTATTTTCTCCCATGAAGACGGTACGCGACTGGGCGTGGAGCATCTGGTCGCATTGGGTCACCA
GCAAATCGCGCTGTTAGCGGGCCCATTAAGTTCTGTCTCGGCGCGTCTGCGTCTGGCTGGCTGGCATAAA
TATCTCACTCGCAATCAAATTCAGCCGATAGCGGAACGGGAAGGCGACTGGAGTGCCATGTCCGGTTTTC
AACAAACCATGCAAATGCTGAATGAGGGCATCGTTCCCACTGCGATGCTGGTTGCCAACGATCAGATGGC
GCTGGGCGCAATGCGCGCCATTACCGAGTCCGGGCTGCGCGTTGGTGCGGATATCTCGGTAGTGGGATAC
GACGATACCGAAGACAGCTCATGTTATATCCCGCCGTTAACCACCATCAAACAGGATTTTCGCCTGCTGG
GGCAAACCAGCGTGGACCGCTTGCTGCAACTCTCTCAGGGCCAGGCGGTGAAGGGCAATCAGCTGTTGCC
CGTCTCACTGGTGAAAAGAAAAACCACCCTGGCGCCCAATACGCAAACCGCCTCTCCCCGCGCGTTGGCC
GATTCATTAATGCAGCTGGCACGACAGGTTTCCCGACTGGAAAGCGGGCAGTGAGCGCAACGCAATTAAT
GTAAGTTAGCTCACTCATTAGGCACCGGGATCTCGACCGATGCCCTTGAGAGCCTTCAACCCAGTCAGCT
CCTTCCGGTGGGCGCGGGGCATGACTATCGTCGCCGCACTTATGACTGTCTTCTTTATCATGCAACTCGT
AGGACAGGTGCGTTTCTTAGACGTCAGGTGGCACTTTTCGGGGAAATGTGCGCGGAACCCCTATTTGTTT
ATTTTTCTAAATACA
Features (pLannotate 1.2.2; 16 found; start..end, strand, type, name):
     71..930     +  CDS            AmpR: β-lactamase; bla; confers resistance to ampicillin, carbenicillin, and related antibiotics
   1095..1640    +  rep_origin     p15A ori: Plasmids containing the medium-copy-number p15A origin of replication can be propagated in E. coli cells that contain a second plasmid with the ColE1 origin.
   1728..1783    +  rep_origin     RSF ori (fragment): Plasmids containing the RSF 1030 origin of replication can be propagated in E. coli cells that contain additional plasmids with compatible origins.
   1816..1863    -  terminator     T7 terminator: transcription terminator for bacteriophage T7 RNA polymerase
   1871..1920    -  CDS            SET1 (fragment): solubility-enhancement tag derived from T7 phage gene 10B
   1930..1947    -  CDS            9xHis (fragment): 9xHis affinity tag
   2101..2274    -  CDS            NeoR/KanR (fragment): aminoglycoside phosphotransferase confers resistance to neomycin, kanamycin, and G418 (Geneticin®)
   2285..2307    -  RBS            RBS: efficient ribosome binding site from bacteriophage T7 gene 10 (Olins and Rangwala, 1989)
   2322..2346    -  protein_bind   lac operator: The lac repressor binds to the lac operator to inhibit transcription in E. coli. This inhibition can be relieved by adding lactose or isopropyl-β-D-thiogalactopyranoside (IPTG). lac repressor encoded by lacI
   2347..2365    -  promoter       T7 promoter: promoter for bacteriophage T7 RNA polymerase
   2387..2666    +  CDS            TcR (fragment): tetracycline efflux protein; tet; confers resistance to tetracycline
   2674..2751    +  promoter       lacI promoter: lacI
   2752..3834    +  CDS            lacI: lac repressor; lacI; The lac repressor binds to the lac operator to inhibit transcription in E. coli. This inhibition can be relieved by adding lactose or isopropyl-β-D-thiogalactopyranoside (IPTG).
   3847..3868    +  protein_bind   CAP binding site: CAP binding activates transcription in the presence of cAMP. E. coli catabolite activator protein
   3883..4001    +  CDS            TcR (fragment): tetracycline efflux protein; tet; confers resistance to tetracycline
   4041..70      +  promoter       AmpR promoter (across the origin): bla
