[The description below was written by a language model from this plasmid's Addgene catalogue record and pLannotate feature annotations shown in this document.]
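Description:
pCS4 is a bacterial expression plasmid built on the pACYC177 backbone, from which the original kanamycin resistance gene was deleted. It replicates in E. coli through the p15A origin, which is compatible with ColE1-type plasmids, and is selected with ampicillin through a β-lactamase gene driven by its own promoter. The catalogue lists it as high copy, although p15A is generally regarded as a medium-copy origin. The feature table also picks up short fragments annotated as RSF origin and tetracycline resistance sequence. These appear to be remnants of the source vectors rather than functional elements.

The payload is the alpha fragment of aminoglycoside phosphotransferase (3′)-IIa (KanR/Neo), residues 1–59 according to the record. This agrees with the roughly 170 bp NeoR/KanR fragment annotated in the sequence. The listed insert size of 816 bp seems to refer to the full-length gene or the whole cassette. The fragment sits on the reverse strand under a T7 promoter with an adjacent lac operator and the T7 gene 10 ribosome binding site, and it ends at a T7 terminator. Partial matches to a His tag and a solubility tag lie between the coding fragment and the terminator, but the record does not say whether they are translated. A lacI gene with its own promoter supplies repressor, so expression requires both T7 RNA polymerase and relief of lac repression.

On its own, the alpha fragment represents only one half of the resistance enzyme. The plasmid was made for a split-marker scheme in which a partner plasmid carries the complementary half, so that several plasmids can be stably maintained in E. coli with a single selective agent.
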