Addgene plasmid #55751: pCS4
Purpose: Produces one half (alpha) of aminoglycoside phosphotransferase (3′)-IIa when in the presence of T7 RNA Polymerase.
Depositing lab: Matthew Bennett. Depositing organization: Rice University. Publication: Stable maintenance of multiple plasmids in E. coli using a single selective marker. Schmidt CM, Shis DL, Nguyen-Huu TD, Bennett MR. ACS Synth Biol. 2012 Oct 19;1(10):445-50. doi: 10.1021/sb3000589. Epub 2012 Sep 4. PubMed 23656183.
Backbone
  Vector backbone: pACYC177
  Backbone manufacturer: New England Biolabs
  Backbone size w/o insert (bp): 3941
  Total vector size (bp): 4075
  Modifications to backbone: Deleted KanR
  Vector type: Bacterial Expression
Growth in bacteria
  Bacterial resistance: Ampicillin, 100 μg/mL
  Growth temperature: 37°C
  Growth strain: DH10B
  Copy number: High Copy
Gene/Insert
  Gene/Insert name: KanR (alt name: Neo)
  Species: Escherichia coli
  Insert size (bp): 816
  Mutation: Residues 1-59 of KanR
  GenBank ID: NC_012690.1
  Promoter: T7-lac
  Cloning method: Ligation Independent Cloning
  Sequencing primers: 5′ agatttcgtgatgcttgt; 3′ gatacatatttgaa
Resource information
  A portion of this plasmid was derived from a plasmid made by: KanR mutated by Dr. Marc Ostermeier.
Terms and licenses: Academic/Nonprofit Terms; Industry Terms: Not Available to Industry
How to cite: pCS4 was a gift from Matthew Bennett (Addgene plasmid # 55751 ; http://n2t.net/addgene:55751 ; RRID:Addgene_55751)
