>Addgene plasmid #55751 | pCS4 | addgene partial sequence | sequence record 91761 | pBRrevBam 5'-GGTGATGTCGGCGATATAGG-3'
CGGTGATGCCGGCCACGATGCGTCCGGCGTAGAGGATCGAGATCTCGATCCCGCGAAATTAATACGACTC
ACTATAGGGGAATTGTGAGCGGATAACAATTCCCCTCTAGAAATAATTTTGTTTAACTTTAAGAAGGAGA
TATACCATGGTTGAACAAGATGGATTGCACGCAGGTTCTCCGGCCGCTTGGGTGGAGAGGCTATTCGGCT
ATGACTGGGCACAACAGACAATCGGCTGCTCTGATGCCGCCGTGTTCCGGCTGTCAGCGCAGGGGCGCCC
GGTTCTTTTTGTCAAGACCGACCTGTCCGGTGCCCTGAATGAACCTGGTGGCTCTGGCGCTCAGCTTAAG
AAAGAGCTGCAGGCAAACAAGAAAGAGCTGGCTCAGCTGAAGTGGGAACTGCAGGCACTGAAGAAAGAAC
TGGCTCAGTAAGGATCCGAATTCGAGCTCCGTCGACAAGCTTGCGGCCGCACTCGAGCACCACCACCACC
ACCACTGAGATCCGGCTGCTAACAAAGCCCGAAAGGAAGCTGAGTTGGCTGCTGCCACCGCTGAGCAATA
ACTAGCATAACCCCTTGGGGCCTCTAAACGGGTCTTGAGGGGTTTTTTGCTGAAAGGAGGAACTATATCC
GACAGGATATATTCCGCTTCCTCGCTCACTGACTCGCTACGCTCGGTCGTTCGACTGCGGCGAGCGGAAA
TGGCTTACGAACGGGGCGGAGATTTCCTGGAAGATGCCAGGAAGATACTTAACAGGGAAGTGAGAGGGCC
GCGGCAAAGCCGTTTTTCCATAGGCTCCGCCCCCCTGACAAGCATCACGAAATCTGACGCTCAAATCAGT
GGTGGCGAAACCCGACAGGACTATAAAGATACCAGGCGTTTCCCCCTGGCGGCTCCCTCGTGCGCTCTCC
TGTTCCTGCCTTTCGGTTTACCGGTGTCATTCCGCTGTTATGGCCGCGTTTGTCTCATTCCACGCCTGAC
ACTCAGTTCCGGGTAGGCA
