>Addgene plasmid #55751 | pCS4 | addgene partial sequence | sequence record 91765 | T7term 5'-GCTAGTTATTGCTCAGCGG-3'
CTTTCGGGCTTTGTTAGCAGCCGGATCTCAGTGGTGGTGGTGGTGGTGCTCGAGTGCGGCCGCAAGCTTG
TCGACGGAGCTCGAATTCGGATCCTTACTGAGCCAGTTCTTTCTTCAGTGCCTGCAGTTCCCACTTCAGC
TGAGCCAGCTCTTTCTTGTTTGCCTGCAGCTCTTTCTTAAGCTGAGCGCCAGAGCCACCAGGTTCATTCA
GGGCACCGGACAGGTCGGTCTTGACAAAAAGAACCGGGCGCCCCTGCGCTGACAGCCGGAACACGGCGGC
ATCAGAGCAGCCGATTGTCTGTTGTGCCCAGTCATAGCCGAATAGCCTCTCCACCCAAGCGGCCGGAGAA
CCTGCGTGCAATCCATCTTGTTCAACCATGGTATATCTCCTTCTTAAAGTTAAACAAAATTATTTCTAGA
GGGGAATTGTTATCCGCTCACAATTCCCCTATAGTGAGTCGTATTAATTTCGCGGGATCGAGATCTCGAT
CCTCTACGCCGGACGCATCGTGGCCGGCATCACCGGCGCCACAGGTGCGGTTGCTGGCGCCTATATCGCC
GACATCACCGATGGGGAAGATCGGGCTCGCCACTTCGGGCTCATGAGCGCTTGTTTCGGCGTGGGTATGG
TGGCAGGCCCCGTGGCCGGGGGACTGTTGGGCGCCATCTCCTTGCATGCACCATTCCTTGCGGCGGCGGT
GCTCAACGGCCTCAACCTACTACTGGGCTGCTTCCTAATGCAGGAGTCGCATAAGGGAGAGCGTCGAGAT
CCCGGACACCATCGAATGGCGCAAAACCTTTCGCGGTATGGCATGATAGCGCCCGGAAGAGAGTCAATTC
AGGGTGGTGAATGTGAAACCAGTAACGTTATACGATGTCGCAGAGTATGCCGGTGTCTCTTATCAGACCG
TTTCCCGCGTGGTGAACCAGGCCAGCCACGTTTCTGCGAAAACGCGGGAAAAAGTGGAAGCGGCGATGGC
G
